>Addgene plasmid #90844 | PPP1CA C2.5 gRNA | addgene full sequence | sequence record 183886 | Addgene NGS Result
CCCCGCGCGTTGGCCGATTCATTAATGCAGCTGGCACGACAGGTTTCCCGACTGGAAAGCGGGCAGTGAG
CGCAACGCAATTAATGTGAGTTAGCTCACTCATTAGGCACCCCAGGCTTTACACTTTATGCTTCCGGCTC
GTATGTTGTGTGGAATTGTGAGCGGATAACAATTTCACACAGGAAACAGCTATGACCATGATTACGCCAA
GCGCGCAATTAACCCTCACTAAAGGGAACAAAAGCTGGAGCTGCAAGCTTAATGTAGTCTTATGCAATAC
TCTTGTAGTCTTGCAACATGGTAACGATGAGTTAGCAACATGCCTTACAAGGAGAGAAAAAGCACCGTGC
ATGCCGATTGGTGGAAGTAAGGTGGTACGATCGTGCCTTATTAGGAAGGCAACAGACGGGTCTGACATGG
ATTGGACGAACCACTGAATTGCCGCATTGCAGAGATATTGTATTTAAGTGCCTAGCTCGATACATAAACG
GGTCTCTCTGGTTAGACCAGATCTGAGCCTGGGAGCTCTCTGGCTAACTAGGGAACCCACTGCTTAAGCC
TCAATAAAGCTTGCCTTGAGTGCTTCAAGTAGTGTGTGCCCGTCTGTTGTGTGACTCTGGTAACTAGAGA
TCCCTCAGACCCTTTTAGTCAGTGTGGAAAATCTCTAGCAGTGGCGCCCGAACAGGGACTTGAAAGCGAA
AGGGAAACCAGAGGAGCTCTCTCGACGCAGGACTCGGCTTGCTGAAGCGCGCACGGCAAGAGGCGAGGGG
CGGCGACTGGTGAGTACGCCAAAAATTTTGACTAGCGGAGGCTAGAAGGAGAGAGATGGGTGCGAGAGCG
TCAGTATTAAGCGGGGGAGAATTAGATCGCGATGGGAAAAAATTCGGTTAAGGCCAGGGGGAAAGAAAAA
ATATAAATTAAAACATATAGTATGGGCAAGCAGGGAGCTAGAACGATTCGCAGTTAATCCTGGCCTGTTA
GAAACATCAGAAGGCTGTAGACAAATACTGGGACAGCTACAACCATCCCTTCAGACAGGATCAGAAGAAC
TTAGATCATTATATAATACAGTAGCAACCCTCTATTGTGTGCATCAAAGGATAGAGATAAAAGACACCAA
GGAAGCTTTAGACAAGATAGAGGAAGAGCAAAACAAAAGTAAGACCACCGCACAGCAAGCGGCCGCTGAT
CTTCAGACCTGGAGGAGGAGATATGAGGGACAATTGGAGAAGTGAATTATATAAATATAAAGTAGTAAAA
ATTGAACCATTAGGAGTAGCACCCACCAAGGCAAAGAGAAGAGTGGTGCAGAGAGAAAAAAGAGCAGTGG
GAATAGGAGCTTTGTTCCTTGGGTTCTTGGGAGCAGCAGGAAGCACTATGGGCGCAGCGTCAATGACGCT
GACGGTACAGGCCAGACAATTATTGTCTGGTATAGTGCAGCAGCAGAACAATTTGCTGAGGGCTATTGAG
GCGCAACAGCATCTGTTGCAACTCACAGTCTGGGGCATCAAGCAGCTCCAGGCAAGAATCCTGGCTGTGG
AAAGATACCTAAAGGATCAACAGCTCCTGGGGATTTGGGGTTGCTCTGGAAAACTCATTTGCACCACTGC
TGTGCCTTGGAATGCTAGTTGGAGTAATAAATCTCTGGAACAGATTTGGAATCACACGACCTGGATGGAG
TGGGACAGAGAAATTAACAATTACACAAGCTTAATACACTCCTTAATTGAAGAATCGCAAAACCAGCAAG
AAAAGAATGAACAAGAATTATTGGAATTAGATAAATGGGCAAGTTTGTGGAATTGGTTTAACATAACAAA
TTGGCTGTGGTATATAAAATTATTCATAATGATAGTAGGAGGCTTGGTAGGTTTAAGAATAGTTTTTGCT
GTACTTTCTATAGTGAATAGAGTTAGGCAGGGATATTCACCATTATCGTTTCAGACCCACCTCCCAACCC
CGAGGGGACCCAGAGAGGGCCTATTTCCCATGATTCCTTCATATTTGCATATACGATACAAGGCTGTTAG
AGAGATAATTAGAATTAATTTGACTGTAAACACAAAGATATTAGTACAAAATACGTGACGTAGAAAGTAA
TAATTTCTTGGGTAGTTTGCAGTTTTAAAATTATGTTTTAAAATGGACTATCATATGCTTACCGTAACTT
GAAAGTATTTCGATTTCTTGGCTTTATATATCTTGTGGAAAGGACGAAACACCGCTGACAGAGAACGAGA
TCCGGTTTAAGAGCTATGCTGGAAACAGCATAGCAAGTTTAAATAAGGCTAGTCCGTTATCAACTTGAAA
AAGTGGCACCGAGTCGGTGCTTTTTTTGAATTCTAGATCTTGAGACAAATGGCAGTATTCATCCACAATT
TTAAAAGAAAAGGGGGGATTGGGGGGTACAGTGCAGGGGAAAGAATAGTAGACATAATAGCAACAGACAT
ACAAACTAAAGAATTACAAAAACAAATTACAAAAATTCAAAATTTTCGGGTTTATTACAGGGACAGCAGA
GATCCACTTTGGCGCCGGCTCGAGTGGCTCCGGTGCCCGTCAGTGGGCAGAGCGCACATCGCCCACAGTC
CCCGAGAAGTTGGGGGGAGGGGTCGGCAATTGAACCGGTGCCTAGAGAAGGTGGCGCGGGGTAAACTGGG
AAAGTGATGTCGTGTACTGGCTCCGCCTTTTTCCCGAGGGTGGGGGAGAACCGTATATAAGTGCAGTAGT
CGCCGTGAACGTTCTTTTTCGCAACGGGTTTGCCGCCAGAACACAGGTGTCGTGACGCGGGATCCGCCAC
CATGACCGAGTACAAGCCCACGGTGCGCCTCGCCACCCGCGACGACGTCCCCAGGGCCGTACGCACCCTC
GCCGCCGCGTTCGCCGACTACCCCGCCACGCGCCACACCGTCGATCCGGACCGCCACATCGAGCGGGTCA
CCGAGCTGCAAGAACTCTTCCTCACGCGCGTCGGGCTCGACATCGGCAAGGTGTGGGTCGCGGACGACGG
CGCCGCGGTGGCGGTCTGGACCACGCCGGAGAGCGTCGAAGCGGGGGCGGTGTTCGCCGAGATCGGCCCG
CGCATGGCCGAGTTGAGCGGTTCCCGGCTGGCCGCGCAGCAACAGATGGAAGGCCTCCTGGCGCCGCACC
GGCCCAAGGAGCCCGCGTGGTTCCTGGCCACCGTCGGAGTCTCGCCCGACCACCAGGGCAAGGGTCTGGG
CAGCGCCGTCGTGCTCCCCGGAGTGGAGGCGGCCGAGCGCGCCGGGGTGCCCGCCTTCCTGGAGACCTCC
GCGCCCCGCAACCTCCCCTTCTACGAGCGGCTCGGCTTCACCGTCACCGCCGACGTCGAGGTGCCCGAAG
GACCGCGCACCTGGTGCATGACCCGCAAGCCCGGTGCCTGAACGCGTTAAGTCGACAATCAACCTCTGGA
TTACAAAATTTGTGAAAGATTGACTGGTATTCTTAACTATGTTGCTCCTTTTACGCTATGTGGATACGCT
GCTTTAATGCCTTTGTATCATGCTATTGCTTCCCGTATGGCTTTCATTTTCTCCTCCTTGTATAAATCCT
GGTTGCTGTCTCTTTATGAGGAGTTGTGGCCCGTTGTCAGGCAACGTGGCGTGGTGTGCACTGTGTTTGC
TGACGCAACCCCCACTGGTTGGGGCATTGCCACCACCTGTCAGCTCCTTTCCGGGACTTTCGCTTTCCCC
CTCCCTATTGCCACGGCGGAACTCATCGCCGCCTGCCTTGCCCGCTGCTGGACAGGGGCTCGGCTGTTGG
GCACTGACAATTCCGTGGTGTTGTCGGGGAAATCATCGTCCTTTCCTTGGCTGCTCGCCTGTGTTGCCAC
CTGGATTCTGCGCGGGACGTCCTTCTGCTACGTCCCTTCGGCCCTCAATCCAGCGGACCTTCCTTCCCGC
GGCCTGCTGCCGGCTCTGCGGCCTCTTCCGCGTCTTCGCCTTCGCCCTCAGACGAGTCGGATCTCCCTTT
GGGCCGCCTCCCCGCGTCGACTTTAAGACCAATGACTTACAAGGCAGCTGTAGATCTTAGCCACTTTTTA
AAAGAAAAGGGGGGACTGGAAGGGCTAATTCACTCCCAACGAAGACAAGATCTGCTTTTTGCTTGTACTG
GGTCTCTCTGGTTAGACCAGATCTGAGCCTGGGAGCTCTCTGGCTAACTAGGGAACCCACTGCTTAAGCC
TCAATAAAGCTTGCCTTGAGTGCTTCAAGTAGTGTGTGCCCGTCTGTTGTGTGACTCTGGTAACTAGAGA
TCCCTCAGACCCTTTTAGTCAGTGTGGAAAATCTCTAGCAGTACGTATAGTAGTTCATGTCATCTTATTA
TTCAGTATTTATAACTTGCAAAGAAATGAATATCAGAGAGTGAGAGGAACTTGTTTATTGCAGCTTATAA
TGGTTACAAATAAAGCAATAGCATCACAAATTTCACAAATAAAGCATTTTTTTCACTGCATTCTAGTTGT
GGTTTGTCCAAACTCATCAATGTATCTTATCATGTCTGGCTCTAGCTATCCCGCCCCTAACTCCGCCCAT
CCCGCCCCTAACTCCGCCCAGTTCCGCCCATTCTCCGCCCCATGGCTGACTAATTTTTTTTATTTATGCA
GAGGCCGAGGCCGCCTCGGCCTCTGAGCTATTCCAGAAGTAGTGAGGAGGCTTTTTTGGAGGCCTAGGGA
CGTACCCAATTCGCCCTATAGTGAGTCGTATTACGCGCGCTCACTGGCCGTCGTTTTACAACGTCGTGAC
TGGGAAAACCCTGGCGTTACCCAACTTAATCGCCTTGCAGCACATCCCCCTTTCGCCAGCTGGCGTAATA
GCGAAGAGGCCCGCACCGATCGCCCTTCCCAACAGTTGCGCAGCCTGAATGGCGAATGGG
[124 nt withheld, positions 4891-5014]
C
[91 nt withheld, positions 5016-5106]
A
[49 nt withheld, positions 5108-5156]
CCTTTGACGTTGGAGTCCACGTTCTTT
[37 nt withheld, positions 5184-5220]
ACCCTATCTCGGTCTATTCTTTTGATTTATAAGGGATTTTGCCGATTTCGGCCTATTGGTTAAAAAATGA
GCTGATTTAACAAAAATTTAACGCGAATTTTAACAAAATATTAACGCTTACAATTTAGGTGGCACTTTTC
GGGGAAATGTGCGCGGAACCCCTATTTGTTTATTTTTCTAAATACATTCAAATATGTATCCGCTCATGAG
ACAATAACCCTGATAAATGCTTCAATAATATTGAAAAAGGAAGAGTATGAGTATTCAACATTTCCGTGTC
GCCCTTATTCCCTTTTTTGCGGCATTTTGCCTTCCTGTTTTTGCTCACCCAGAAACGCTGGTGAAAGTAA
AAGATGCTGAAGATCAGTTGGGTGCACGAGTGGGTTACATCGAACTGGATCTCAACAGCGGTAAGATCCT
TGAGAGTTTTCGCCCCGAAGAACGTTTTCCAATGATGAGCACTTTTAAAGTTCTGCTATGTGGCGCGGTA
TTATCCCGTATTGACGCCGGGCAAGAGCAACTCGGTCGCCGCATACACTATTCTCAGAATGACTTGGTTG
AGTACTCACCAGTCACAGAAAAGCATCTTACGGATGGCATGACAGTAAGAGAATTATGCAGTGCTGCCAT
AACCATGAGTGATAACACTGCGGCCAACTTACTTCTGACAACGATCGGAGGACCGAAGGAGCTAACCGCT
TTTTTGCACAACATGGGGGATCATGTAACTCGCCTTGATCGTTGGGAACCGGAGCTGAATGAAGCCATAC
CAAACGACGAGCGTGACACCACGATGCCTGTAGCAATGGCAACAACGTTGCGCAAACTATTAACTGGCGA
ACTACTTACTCTAGCTTCCCGGCAACAATTAATAGACTGGATGGAGGCGGATAAAGTTGCAGGACCACTT
CTGCGCTCGGCCCTTCCGGCTGGCTGGTTTATTGCTGATAAATCTGGAGCCGGTGAGCGTGGGTCTCGCG
GTATCATTGCAGCACTGGGGCCAGATGGTAAGCCCTCCCGTATCGTAGTTATCTACACGACGGGGAGTCA
GGCAACTATGGATGAACGAAATAGACAGATCGCTGAGATAGGTGCCTCACTGATTAAGCATTGGTAACTG
TCAGACCAAGTTTACTCATATATACTTTAGATTGATTTAAAACTTCATTTTTAATTTAAAAGGATCTAGG
TGAAGATCCTTTTTGATAATCTCATGACCAAAATCCCTTAACGTGAGTTTTCGTTCCACTGAGCGTCAGA
CCCCGTAGAAAAGATCAAAGGATCTTCTTGAGATCCTTTTTTTCTGCGCGTAATCTGCTGCTTGCAAACA
AAAAAACCACCGCTACCAGCGGTGGTTTGTTTGCCGGATCAAGAGCTACCAACTCTTTTTCCGAAGGTAA
CTGGCTTCAGCAGAGCGCAGATACCAAATACTGTTCTTCTAGTGTAGCCGTAGTTAGGCCACCACTTCAA
GAACTCTGTAGCACCGCCTACATACCTCGCTCTGCTAATCCTGTTACCAGTGGCTGCTGCCAGTGGCGAT
AAGTCGTGTCTTACCGGGTTGGACTCAAGACGATAGTTACCGGATAAGGCGCAGCGGTCGGGCTGAACGG
GGGGTTCGTGCACACAGCCCAGCTTGGAGCGAACGACCTACACCGAACTGAGATACCTACAGCGTGAGCT
ATGAGAAAGCGCCACGCTTCCCGAAGGGAGAAAGGCGGACAGGTATCCGGTAAGCGGCAGGGTCGGAACA
GGAGAGCGCACGAGGGAGCTTCCAGGGGGAAACGCCTGGTATCTTTATAGTCCTGTCGGGTTTCGCCACC
TCTGACTTGAGCGTCGATTTTTGTGATGCTCGTCAGGGGGGCGGAGCCTATGGAAAAACGCCAGCAACGC
GGCCTTTTTACGGTTCCTGGCCTTTTGCTGGCCTTTTGCTCACATGTTCTTTCCTGCGTTATCCCCTGAT
TCTGTGGATAACCGTATTACCGCCTTTGAGTGAGCTGATACCGCTCGCCGCAGCCGAACGACCGAGCGCA
GCGAGTCAGTGAGCGAGGAAGCGGAAGAGCGCCCAATACGCAAACCGCCTCT
Features (pLannotate 1.2.2; 27 found; start..end, strand, type, name):
     82..103     +  protein_bind   CAP binding site: CAP binding activates transcription in the presence of cAMP. E. coli catabolite activator protein
    118..148     +  promoter       lac promoter: promoter for the E. coli lac operon
    156..172     +  protein_bind   lac operator: The lac repressor binds to the lac operator to inhibit transcription in E. coli. This inhibition can be relieved by adding lactose or isopropyl-β-D-thiogalactopyranoside (IPTG). lac repressor encoded by lacI
    217..235     +  promoter       T3 promoter: promoter for bacteriophage T3 RNA polymerase
    263..489     +  promoter       RSV promoter: Rous sarcoma virus enhancer/promoter
    490..670     +  LTR            5' LTR (truncated): truncated 5' long terminal repeat (LTR) from HIV-1
    717..842     +  misc_feature   HIV-1 Ψ: packaging signal of human immunodeficiency virus type 1
    826..1189    +  CDS            HIV-1 gag (fragment): gag protein from human immunodeficiency virus 1; gag
   1335..1568    +  misc_feature   RRE: The Rev response element (RRE) of HIV-1 allows for Rev-dependent mRNA export from the nucleus to the cytoplasm.
   1945..1971    +  CDS            Rev (fragment): human immunodeficiency virus 1 (HIV-1) Rev protein; rev; enhances nuclear export of unspliced and incompletely spliced viral mRNAs
   1975..2215    +  promoter       U6 promoter: RNA polymerase III promoter for human U6 snRNA
   2263..2330    +  misc_RNA       tracrRNA (fragment): trans-activating CRISPR RNA for the Streptococcus pyogenes CRISPR/Cas9 system
   2379..2496    +  misc_feature   cPPT/CTS: central polypurine tract and central termination sequence of HIV-1
   2565..2776    +  promoter       EF-1α core promoter: core promoter for human elongation factor EF-1α
   2802..3401    +  CDS            PuroR (fragment): puromycin N-acetyltransferase; pac from Streptomyces; confers resistance to puromycin
   3417..4005    +  misc_feature   WPRE: woodchuck hepatitis virus posttranscriptional regulatory element
   4056..4075    +  misc_feature   cPPT/CTS (fragment): central polypurine tract and central termination sequence of HIV-1
   4077..4310    +  LTR            3' LTR (ΔU3): self-inactivating 3' long terminal repeat (LTR) from HIV-1
   4388..4509    +  polyA_signal   SV40 poly(A) signal: SV40 polyadenylation signal
   4549..4684    +  rep_origin     SV40 ori: SV40 origin of replication
   4705..4723    -  promoter       T7 promoter: promoter for bacteriophage T7 RNA polymerase
   4731..4886    +  CDS            lacZα (fragment): LacZα fragment of β-galactosidase; lacZ fragment
   4891..5319    +  rep_origin     f1 ori (sequence partly withheld): f1 bacteriophage origin of replication; arrow indicates direction of (+) strand synthesis
   5372..5476    +  promoter       AmpR promoter: bla
   5477..6337    +  CDS            AmpR: β-lactamase; bla; confers resistance to ampicillin, carbenicillin, and related antibiotics
   6508..7096    +  rep_origin     ori: high-copy-number ColE1/pMB1/pBR322/pUC origin of replication
   7279..69      +  CDS            lacI (fragment) (across the origin): lac repressor; lacI; The lac repressor binds to the lac operator to inhibit transcription in E. coli. This inhibition can be relieved by adding lactose or isopropyl-β-D-thiogalactopyranoside (IPTG).
