[The description below was written by a language model from this plasmid's Addgene catalogue record and pLannotate feature annotations shown in this document.]
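Description:
PPP1CA C2.5 gRNA is a third-generation lentiviral CRISPR guide plasmid built on the pLenti-sgRNA backbone and carrying a single guide RNA directed against human PPP1CA, which encodes a catalytic subunit of protein phosphatase 1. It is propagated in E. coli through a high-copy ColE1/pUC-type origin with ampicillin selection (AmpR), and it also carries an f1 origin, an SV40 origin and remnants of lac/lacZα cloning sequences from the parental vector. The catalogue lists the empty backbone as 9,151 bp, whereas the sequenced construct is 7,302 nt. This would be consistent with loss of a stuffer fragment when the guide was cloned between the two BsmBI sites, which were destroyed in the process, but the record does not say so.

The lentiviral transfer cassette begins with an RSV promoter fused to a truncated HIV-1 5' LTR, which makes genomic RNA production Tat-independent. This is followed by the Ψ packaging signal with a partial gag sequence, the RRE for Rev-dependent nuclear export, and a cPPT/CTS element. A self-inactivating ΔU3 3' LTR and an SV40 polyadenylation signal close the cassette. Within it, the human U6 RNA polymerase III promoter drives the PPP1CA spacer fused to the S. pyogenes Cas9 guide scaffold. Downstream, an EF-1α core promoter expresses puromycin N-acetyltransferase for selection of transduced mammalian cells, with a WPRE to enhance transcript expression.

No Cas9 is annotated, so the nuclease must be supplied separately, for example from a Cas9-expressing cell line. The plasmid belongs to a guide series used in a large-scale analysis of CRISPR/Cas9 knockouts of cell-cycle genes in human cells.
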