Addgene plasmid #90844: PPP1CA C2.5 gRNA
Purpose: 3rd generation lentiviral gRNA plasmid targeting human PPP1CA
Depositing lab: Iain Cheeseman. Depositing organization: Whitehead Institute for Biomedical Research. Publication: Large-Scale Analysis of CRISPR/Cas9 Cell-Cycle Knockouts Reveals the Diversity of p53-Dependent Responses to Cell-Cycle Defects. McKinley KL, Cheeseman IM. Dev Cell. 2017 Feb 27;40(4):405-420.e2. doi: 10.1016/j.devcel.2017.01.012. Epub 2017 Feb 16. PubMed 28216383.
Backbone
  Vector backbone: pLenti-sgRNA
  Backbone manufacturer: Eric Lander & David Sabatini labs (Addgene plasmid #71409)
  Backbone size w/o insert (bp): 9151
  Vector type: Lentiviral, CRISPR
  Selectable markers: Puromycin
Growth in bacteria
  Bacterial resistance: Ampicillin, 100 μg/mL
  Growth temperature: 37°C
  Growth strain: NEB Stable
  Copy number: Unknown
Gene/Insert
  Gene/Insert name: PPP1CA (Guide Designation C2.5) (alt name: pKMKO series)
  gRNA/shRNA sequence: CACCgCTGACAGAGAACGAGATCCG
  Species: H. sapiens (human)
  Promoter: U6
  Cloning method: Restriction Enzyme; 5′ cloning site BsmBI (destroyed during cloning); 3′ cloning site BsmBI (destroyed during cloning)
  Sequencing primers: 5′ hU6-F (5'-GAGGGCCTATTTCCCATGATT-3'); 3′ EF1a-R (5'-CACGGCGACTACTGCACTTA-3')
Terms and licenses: Academic/Nonprofit Terms; Industry Terms: Not Available to Industry
Depositor comments: Please note that gRNA target sequence listed is not strictly the 20nt spacer sequence, but also contains the 5' BsmBI overhang. For more information about knockout human cell lines generated using this plasmid, please see http://cellcycleknockouts.wi.mit.edu/ .
How to cite: PPP1CA C2.5 gRNA was a gift from Iain Cheeseman (Addgene plasmid # 90844 ; http://n2t.net/addgene:90844 ; RRID:Addgene_90844)
